Addgene plasmid #101123: pSNAPf-ADRβ2 Control Plasmid
Purpose: Expression of SNAP-Tagged β2 Adrenergic Receptor in Mammalian cells
Depositing lab: New England Biolabs & Ana Egana. Depositing organization: New England Biolabs.
Backbone
  Vector backbone: pSNAP
  Backbone size w/o insert (bp): 5925
  Vector type: Mammalian Expression
  Selectable markers: Neomycin (select with G418) ; Kanamycin
Growth in bacteria
  Bacterial resistance: Ampicillin, 100 μg/mL
  Growth temperature: 37°C
  Growth strain: DH5alpha
  Copy number: High Copy
Gene/Insert
  Gene/Insert name: Beta-2-Adrenergic Receptor (alt names: ADRβ2; ADRB2)
  Species: H. sapiens (human)
  Insert size (bp): 1239
  Entrez Gene: ADRB2 (a.k.a. ADRB2R, ADRBR, ARB2, B2AR, BAR, BETA2AR)
  Promoter: CMV
  Tag / fusion protein: SNAP-tag (SNAPf) (N terminal on backbone)
  Cloning method: Restriction Enzyme; 5′ cloning site SbfI (unknown if destroyed); 3′ cloning site BamHI (unknown if destroyed)
  Sequencing primers: 5′ GACGCAAATGGGCGGTAG (CMV Forward Primer); 3′ AGGGAGTACTCACCCCAACA (ST1 Reverse Primer)
Terms and licenses: Academic/Nonprofit Terms; Industry Terms
Depositor comments: Originally cloned at New England Biolabs.The ADRBeta2 insert is a C-terminal insert. The signal peptide fused to the N-terminus of SNAPf is based on the 5HT3A serotonin receptor and is 72 nt. This plasmid is covered by one or more patents, trademarks and/or copyrights owned or controlled by New England Biolabs, Inc (NEB). For more information about commercial rights, please contact NEB's Global Business Development team at . For more information on this plasmid, please see https://www.addgene.org/depositor-collections/neb-cell-imaging-tags/
How to cite: pSNAPf-ADRβ2 Control Plasmid was a gift from New England Biolabs & Ana Egana (Addgene plasmid # 101123 ; http://n2t.net/addgene:101123 ; RRID:Addgene_101123)
