[The description below was written by a language model from this plasmid's Addgene catalogue record and pLannotate feature annotations shown in this document.]
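Description:
pSNAPf-ADRβ2 Control Plasmid is a 7,164 bp mammalian expression vector built on the pSNAP backbone. It produces the human β2 adrenergic receptor (ADRB2) fused to the fast-reacting SNAP-tag variant, SNAPf. In E. coli it is maintained at high copy through a ColE1/pUC-type origin and selected with ampicillin via the β-lactamase gene. The depositor sequence and the repository's sequencing result are the same length and carry the same set of annotated features, differing only in where the circular numbering starts.

Expression is driven by the CMV immediate-early enhancer and promoter, and a T7 promoter lies just upstream of the coding region. The open reading frame begins with a 72-nucleotide signal peptide derived from the 5HT3A serotonin receptor, followed by SNAPf and then the 1,239 bp ADRB2 coding sequence, which was cloned between SbfI and BamHI so that the receptor sits C-terminal to the tag. The signal peptide directs the fusion into the secretory pathway, which should place the SNAP-tag on the extracellular N-terminal side of this G protein-coupled receptor. SNAP-tag is an engineered O6-alkylguanine-DNA alkyltransferase that reacts covalently with benzylguanine derivatives, so the receptor can be labelled with fluorescent or other functionalised substrates.

Downstream of the fusion are a chimeric intron, an EMCV IRES and the NeoR/KanR gene, ending in an SV40 polyadenylation signal. This arrangement puts the receptor and the resistance marker on a single bicistronic transcript, which links G418 selection of stable lines to expression of the tagged receptor. As its name indicates, the plasmid serves as a control construct for SNAP-tag labelling and imaging in mammalian cells.
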