Features (pLannotate 1.2.2; 21 found; start..end, strand, type, name):
     28..80      -  misc_feature   bom (fragment): basis of mobility region from pBR322
    235..614     +  enhancer       CMV enhancer: human cytomegalovirus immediate early enhancer
    615..818     +  promoter       CMV promoter: human cytomegalovirus (CMV) immediate early promoter
    814..847     +  LTR            5' LTR (truncated) (fragment): truncated 5' long terminal repeat (LTR) from HIV-1
    863..881     +  promoter       T7 promoter: promoter for bacteriophage T7 RNA polymerase
    921..992     +  CDS            Htr3a (fragment): 5HT3A_MOUSE - Also known as 5ht3, Htr3. Experimental evidence at protein level: Swiss-Prot protein existence level 1. This is one of the several different receptors for 5- hydroxytryptamine (serotonin), a biogenic hormone that functions as a neurotransmitter, a hormone, and a mitogen. This receptor is a ligand- gated ion channel, which when activated causes fast, depolarizing responses in neurons. It is a cation-specific, but otherwise relatively nonselective, ion channel. From Mus musculus (Mouse).
   1047..1592    +  CDS            SNAP-tag®: human O6-alkylguanine-DNA-alkyltransferase variant that forms covalent bonds with benzylguanine derivatives fast-reacting variant, optimized for mammalian expression
   1605..2843    +  CDS            ADRB2: ADRB2_HUMAN - Also known as ADRB2R, B2AR. Experimental evidence at protein level: Swiss-Prot protein existence level 1. Beta-adrenergic receptors mediate the catecholamine-induced activation of adenylate cyclase through the action of G proteins. The beta-2-adrenergic receptor binds epinephrine with an approximately 30- fold greater affinity than it does norepinephrine. From Homo sapiens (Human).
   2940..3169    +  intron         chimeric intron: chimera between introns from adenovirus and immunoglobulin heavy chain genes
   3353..3815    +  misc_feature   IRES: internal ribosome entry site (IRES) of the encephalomyocarditis virus (EMCV)
   3851..4654    +  CDS            NeoR/KanR: aminoglycoside phosphotransferase from Tn5; aph(3')-II (or nptII); confers resistance to neomycin, kanamycin, and G418 (Geneticin®)
   4677..4761    +  CDS            large T antigen (fragment): large T antigen from SV40 (simian virus 40)
   4784..4905    +  polyA_signal   SV40 poly(A) signal: SV40 polyadenylation signal
   4916..4967    +  polyA_signal   SV40 poly(A) signal (fragment): SV40 polyadenylation signal
   5031..5047    -  protein_bind   lac operator: The lac repressor binds to the lac operator to inhibit transcription in E. coli. This inhibition can be relieved by adding lactose or isopropyl-β-D-thiogalactopyranoside (IPTG). lac repressor encoded by lacI
   5055..5085    -  promoter       lac promoter: promoter for the E. coli lac operon
   5100..5121    -  protein_bind   CAP binding site: CAP binding activates transcription in the presence of cAMP. E. coli catabolite activator protein
   5134..5226    -  CDS            lacI (fragment): lac repressor; lacI; The lac repressor binds to the lac operator to inhibit transcription in E. coli. This inhibition can be relieved by adding lactose or isopropyl-β-D-thiogalactopyranoside (IPTG).
   5409..5997    -  rep_origin     ori: high-copy-number ColE1/pMB1/pBR322/pUC origin of replication
   6168..7028    -  CDS            AmpR: β-lactamase; bla; confers resistance to ampicillin, carbenicillin, and related antibiotics
   7029..7133    -  promoter       AmpR promoter: bla
>Addgene plasmid #101123 | pSNAPf-ADRβ2 Control Plasmid | depositor full sequence | sequence record 190573 | pSNAPf-ADRβ2 Control Plasmid sequence 7164 bps
GACGGATCGGGAGATCTCCCGATCCCCTATGGTGCACTCTCAGTACAATCTGCTCTGATGCCGCATAGTT
AAGCCAGTATCTGCTCCCTGCTTGTGTGTTGGAGGTCGCTGAGTAGTGCGCGAGCAAAATTTAAGCTACA
ACAAGGCAAGGCTTGACCGACAATTGCATGAAGAATCTGCTTAGGGTTAGGCGTTTTGCGCTGCTTCGCG
ATGTACGGGCCAGATATACGCGTTGACATTGATTATTGACTAGTTATTAATAGTAATCAATTACGGGGTC
ATTAGTTCATAGCCCATATATGGAGTTCCGCGTTACATAACTTACGGTAAATGGCCCGCCTGGCTGACCG
CCCAACGACCCCCGCCCATTGACGTCAATAATGACGTATGTTCCCATAGTAACGCCAATAGGGACTTTCC
ATTGACGTCAATGGGTGGAGTATTTACGGTAAACTGCCCACTTGGCAGTACATCAAGTGTATCATATGCC
AAGTACGCCCCCTATTGACGTCAATGACGGTAAATGGCCCGCCTGGCATTATGCCCAGTACATGACCTTA
TGGGACTTTCCTACTTGGCAGTACATCTACGTATTAGTCATCGCTATTACCATGGTGATGCGGTTTTGGC
AGTACATCAATGGGCGTGGATAGCGGTTTGACTCACGGGGATTTCCAAGTCTCCACCCCATTGACGTCAA
TGGGAGTTTGTTTTGGCACCAAAATCAACGGGACTTTCCAAAATGTCGTAACAACTCCGCCCCATTGACG
CAAATGGGCGGTAGGCGTGTACGGTGGGAGGTCTATATAAGCAGAGCTCTCTGGCTAACTAGAGAACCCA
CTGCTTACTGGCTTATCGAAATTAATACGACTCACTATAGGGAGACCCAAGCTTGGTACCGAGCTCGGAT
CGATATCACCATGCGGCTCTGCATCCCGCAGGTGCTGTTGGCCTTGTTCCTTTCCATGCTGACAGGGCCG
GGAGAAGGCAGCGCTAGCGATATCGGCGCGCCAGCATTTAAATCTGTACAGACCGGTGAATTCACCATGG
ACAAAGACTGCGAAATGAAGCGCACCACCCTGGATAGCCCTCTGGGCAAGCTGGAACTGTCTGGGTGCGA
ACAGGGCCTGCACCGTATCATCTTCCTGGGCAAAGGAACATCTGCCGCCGACGCCGTGGAAGTGCCTGCC
CCAGCCGCCGTGCTGGGCGGACCAGAGCCACTGATGCAGGCCACCGCCTGGCTCAACGCCTACTTTCACC
AGCCTGAGGCCATCGAGGAGTTCCCTGTGCCAGCCCTGCACCACCCAGTGTTCCAGCAGGAGAGCTTTAC
CCGCCAGGTGCTGTGGAAACTGCTGAAAGTGGTGAAGTTCGGAGAGGTCATCAGCTACAGCCACCTGGCC
GCCCTGGCCGGCAATCCCGCCGCCACCGCCGCCGTGAAAACCGCCCTGAGCGGAAATCCCGTGCCCATTC
TGATCCCCTGCCACCGGGTGGTGCAGGGCGACCTGGACGTGGGGGGCTACGAGGGCGGGCTCGCCGTGAA
AGAGTGGCTGCTGGCCCACGAGGGCCACAGACTGGGCAAGCCTGGGCTGGGTCCTGCAGGTACCATGGGG
CAACCCGGGAACGGCAGCGCCTTCTTGCTGGCACCCAATGGAAGCCATGCGCCGGACCACGACGTCACGC
AGCAAAGGGACGAGGTGTGGGTGGTGGGCATGGGCATCGTCATGTCTCTCATCGTCCTGGCCATCGTGTT
TGGCAATGTGCTGGTCATCACAGCCATTGCCAAGTTCGAGCGTCTGCAGACGGTCACCAACTACTTCATC
ACTTCACTGGCCTGTGCTGATCTGGTCATGGGCCTAGCAGTGGTGCCCTTTGGGGCCGCCCATATTCTTA
TGAAAATGTGGACTTTTGGCAACTTCTGGTGCGAGTTTTGGACTTCCATTGATGTGCTGTGCGTCACGGC
CAGCATTGAGACCCTGTGCGTGATCGCAGTGGATCGCTACTTTGCCATTACTTCACCTTTCAAGTACCAG
AGCCTGCTGACCAAGAATAAGGCCCGGGTGATCATTCTGATGGTGTGGATTGTGTCAGGCCTTACCTCCT
TCTTGCCCATTCAGATGCACTGGTACAGGGCCACCCACCAGGAAGCCATCAACTGCTATGCCAATGAGAC
CTGCTGTGACTTCTTCACGAACCAAGCCTATGCCATTGCCTCTTCCATCGTGTCCTTCTACGTTCCCCTG
GTGATCATGGTCTTCGTCTACTCCAGGGTCTTTCAGGAGGCCAAAAGGCAGCTCCAGAAGATTGACAAAT
CTGAGGGCCGCTTCCATGTCCAGAACCTTAGCCAGGTGGAGCAGGATGGGCGGACGGGGCATGGACTCCG
CAGATCTTCCAAGTTCTGCTTGAAGGAGCACAAAGCCCTCAAGACGTTAGGCATCATCATGGGCACTTTC
ACCCTCTGCTGGCTGCCCTTCTTCATCGTTAACATTGTGCATGTGATCCAGGATAACCTCATCCGTAAGG
AAGTTTACATCCTCCTAAATTGGATAGGCTATGTCAATTCTGGTTTCAATCCCCTTATCTACTGCCGGAG
CCCAGATTTCAGGATTGCCTTCCAGGAGCTTCTGTGCCTGCGCAGGTCTTCTTTGAAGGCCTATGGCAAT
GGCTACTCCAGCAACGGCAACACAGGGGAGCAGAGTGGATATCACGTGGAACAGGAGAAAGAAAATAAAC
TGCTGTGTGAAGACCTCCCAGGCACGGAAGACTTTGTGGGCCATCAAGGTACTGTGCCTAGCGATAACAT
TGATTCACAAGGGAGGAATTGTAGTACAAATGACTCACTGCTGTAAGGCGCGCCAGGATCCCTCGAGTGA
GGCGGCCGCATAGATAACTGATCCAGTGTGCTGGAATTAATTCGCTGTCTGCGAGGGCCAGCTGTTGGGG
TGAGTACTCCCTCTCAAAAGCGGGCATGACTTCTGCGCTAAGATTGTCAGTTTCCAAAAACGAGGAGGAT
TTGATATTCACCTGGCCCGCGGTGATGCCTTTGAGGGTGGCCGCGTCCATCTGGTCAGAAAAGACAATCT
TTTTGTTGTCAAGCTTGAGGTGTGGCAGGCTTGAGATCTGGCCATACACTTGAGTGACAATGACATCCAC
TTTGCCTTTCTCTCCACAGGTGTCCACTCCCAGGTCCAACTGCAGGTCGAGCATGCATCTAGGGCGGCCA
ATTCCGCCCCTCTCCCCCCCCCCCTTTTCCCTCCCCCCCCCCTAACGTTACTGGCCGAAGCCGCTTGGAA
TAAGGCCGGTGTGCGTTTGTCTATATGTTATTTTCCACCATATTGCCGTCTTTTGGCAATGTGAGGGCCC
GGAAACCTGGCCCTGTCTTCTTGACGAGCATTCCTAGGGGTCTTTCCCCTCTCGCCAAAGGAATGCAAGG
TCTGTTGAATGTCGTGAAGGAAGCAGTTCCTCTGGAAGCTTCTTGAAGACAAACAACGTCTGTAGCGACC
CTTTGCAGGCAGCGGAACCCCCCACCTGGCGACAGGTGCCTCTGCGGCCAAAAGCCACGTGTATAAGATA
CACCTGCAAAGGCGGCACAACCCCAGTGCCACGTTGTGAGTTGGATAGTTGTGGAAAGAGTCAAATGGCT
CTCCTCAAGCGTATTCAACAAGGGGCTGAAGGATGCCCAGAAGGTACCCCATTGTATGGGATCTGATCTG
GGGCCTCGGTGCACATGCTTTACATGTGTTTAGTCGAGGTTAAAAAAACGTCTAGGCCCCCCGAACCACG
GGGACGTGGTTTTCCTTTGAAAAACACGATGATAAGCTTGCCACAACCCGGGATAATTCCTGCAGCCAAT
ATGGGATCGGCCATTGAACAAGATGGATTGCACGCAGGTTCTCCGGCCGCTTGGGTGGAGAGGCTATTCG
GCTATGACTGGGCACAACAGACAATCGGCTGCTCTGATGCCGCCGTGTTCCGGCTGTCAGCGCAGGGGCG
CCCGGTTCTTTTTGTCAAGACCGACCTGTCCGGTGCCCTGAATGAACTGCAGGACGAGGCAGCGCGGCTA
TCGTGGCTGGCCACGACGGGCGTTCCTTGCGCAGCTGTGCTCGACGTTGTCACTGAAGCGGGAAGGGACT
GGCTGCTATTGGGCGAAGTGCCGGGGCAGGATCTCCTGTCATCTCACCTTGCTCCTGCCGAGAAAGTATC
CATCATGGCTGATGCAATGCGGCGGCTGCATACGCTTGATCCGGCTACCTGCCCATTCGACCACCAAGCG
AAACATCGCATCGAGCGAGCACGTACTCGGATGGAAGCCGGTCTTGTCGATCAGGATGATCTGGACGAAG
AGCATCAGGGGCTCGCGCCAGCCGAACTGTTCGCCAGGCTCAAGGCGCGCATGCCCGACGGCGATGATCT
CGTCGTGACCCATGGCGATGCCTGCTTGCCGAATATCATGGTGGAAAATGGCCGCTTTTCTGGATTCATC
GACTGTGGCCGGCTGGGTGTGGCGGACCGCTATCAGGACATAGCGTTGGCTACCCGTGATATTGCTGAAG
AGCTTGGCGGCGAATGGGCTGACCGCTTCCTCGTGCTTTACGGTATCGCCGCTCCCGATTCGCAGCGCAT
CGCCTTCTATCGCCTTCTTGACGAGTTCTTCTGAGGGGATCAATTCTCTAGATAACTGATCATAATCAGC
CATACCACATTTGTAGAGGTTTTACTTGCTTTAAAAAACCTCCCACACCTCCCCCTGAACCTGAAACATA
AAATGAATGCAATTGTTGTTGTTAACTTGTTTATTGCAGCTTATAATGGTTACAAATAAAGCAATAGCAT
CACAAATTTCACAAATAAAGCATTTTTTTCACTGCATTCTAGTTGTGGTTTGTCCAAACTCATCAATGTA
TCTTAACGCGTCGAGTGCATTCTAGTTGTGGTTTGTCCAAACTCATCAATGTATCTTATCATGTCTGTAT
ACCGTCGACCTCTAGCTAGAGCTTGGCGTAATCATGGTCATAGCTGTTTCCTGTGTGAAATTGTTATCCG
CTCACAATTCCACACAACATACGAGCCGGAAGCATAAAGTGTAAAGCCTGGGGTGCCTAATGAGTGAGCT
AACTCACATTAATTGCGTTGCGCTCACTGCCCGCTTTCCAGTCGGGAAACCTGTCGTGCCAGCTGCATTA
ATGAATCGGCCAACGCGCGGGGAGAGGCGGTTTGCGTATTGGGCGCTCTTCCGCTTCCTCGCTCACTGAC
TCGCTGCGCTCGGTCGTTCGGCTGCGGCGAGCGGTATCAGCTCACTCAAAGGCGGTAATACGGTTATCCA
CAGAATCAGGGGATAACGCAGGAAAGAACATGTGAGCAAAAGGCCAGCAAAAGGCCAGGAACCGTAAAAA
GGCCGCGTTGCTGGCGTTTTTCCATAGGCTCCGCCCCCCTGACGAGCATCACAAAAATCGACGCTCAAGT
CAGAGGTGGCGAAACCCGACAGGACTATAAAGATACCAGGCGTTTCCCCCTGGAAGCTCCCTCGTGCGCT
CTCCTGTTCCGACCCTGCCGCTTACCGGATACCTGTCCGCCTTTCTCCCTTCGGGAAGCGTGGCGCTTTC
TCATAGCTCACGCTGTAGGTATCTCAGTTCGGTGTAGGTCGTTCGCTCCAAGCTGGGCTGTGTGCACGAA
CCCCCCGTTCAGCCCGACCGCTGCGCCTTATCCGGTAACTATCGTCTTGAGTCCAACCCGGTAAGACACG
ACTTATCGCCACTGGCAGCAGCCACTGGTAACAGGATTAGCAGAGCGAGGTATGTAGGCGGTGCTACAGA
GTTCTTGAAGTGGTGGCCTAACTACGGCTACACTAGAAGAACAGTATTTGGTATCTGCGCTCTGCTGAAG
CCAGTTACCTTCGGAAAAAGAGTTGGTAGCTCTTGATCCGGCAAACAAACCACCGCTGGTAGCGGTGGTT
TTTTTGTTTGCAAGCAGCAGATTACGCGCAGAAAAAAAGGATCTCAAGAAGATCCTTTGATCTTTTCTAC
GGGGTCTGACGCTCAGTGGAACGAAAACTCACGTTAAGGGATTTTGGTCATGAGATTATCAAAAAGGATC
TTCACCTAGATCCTTTTAAATTAAAAATGAAGTTTTAAATCAATCTAAAGTATATATGAGTAAACTTGGT
CTGACAGTTACCAATGCTTAATCAGTGAGGCACCTATCTCAGCGATCTGTCTATTTCGTTCATCCATAGT
TGCCTGACTCCCCGTCGTGTAGATAACTACGATACGGGAGGGCTTACCATCTGGCCCCAGTGCTGCAATG
ATACCGCGAGACCCACGCTCACCGGCTCCAGATTTATCAGCAATAAACCAGCCAGCCGGAAGGGCCGAGC
GCAGAAGTGGTCCTGCAACTTTATCCGCCTCCATCCAGTCTATTAATTGTTGCCGGGAAGCTAGAGTAAG
TAGTTCGCCAGTTAATAGTTTGCGCAACGTTGTTGCCATTGCTACAGGCATCGTGGTGTCACGCTCGTCG
TTTGGTATGGCTTCATTCAGCTCCGGTTCCCAACGATCAAGGCGAGTTACATGATCCCCCATGTTGTGCA
AAAAAGCGGTTAGCTCCTTCGGTCCTCCGATCGTTGTCAGAAGTAAGTTGGCCGCAGTGTTATCACTCAT
GGTTATGGCAGCACTGCATAATTCTCTTACTGTCATGCCATCCGTAAGATGCTTTTCTGTGACTGGTGAG
TACTCAACCAAGTCATTCTGAGAATAGTGTATGCGGCGACCGAGTTGCTCTTGCCCGGCGTCAATACGGG
ATAATACCGCGCCACATAGCAGAACTTTAAAAGTGCTCATCATTGGAAAACGTTCTTCGGGGCGAAAACT
CTCAAGGATCTTACCGCTGTTGAGATCCAGTTCGATGTAACCCACTCGTGCACCCAACTGATCTTCAGCA
TCTTTTACTTTCACCAGCGTTTCTGGGTGAGCAAAAACAGGAAGGCAAAATGCCGCAAAAAAGGGAATAA
GGGCGACACGGAAATGTTGAATACTCATACTCTTCCTTTTTCAATATTATTGAAGCATTTATCAGGGTTA
TTGTCTCATGAGCGGATACATATTTGAATGTATTTAGAAAAATAAACAAATAGGGGTTCCGCGCACATTT
CCCCGAAAAGTGCCACCTGACGTC
