Features (pLannotate 1.2.2; 21 found; start..end, strand, type, name):
    111..573     +  misc_feature   IRES: internal ribosome entry site (IRES) of the encephalomyocarditis virus (EMCV)
    609..1412    +  CDS            NeoR/KanR: aminoglycoside phosphotransferase from Tn5; aph(3')-II (or nptII); confers resistance to neomycin, kanamycin, and G418 (Geneticin®)
   1435..1519    +  CDS            large T antigen (fragment): large T antigen from SV40 (simian virus 40)
   1542..1663    +  polyA_signal   SV40 poly(A) signal: SV40 polyadenylation signal
   1674..1725    +  polyA_signal   SV40 poly(A) signal (fragment): SV40 polyadenylation signal
   1789..1805    -  protein_bind   lac operator: The lac repressor binds to the lac operator to inhibit transcription in E. coli. This inhibition can be relieved by adding lactose or isopropyl-β-D-thiogalactopyranoside (IPTG). lac repressor encoded by lacI
   1813..1843    -  promoter       lac promoter: promoter for the E. coli lac operon
   1858..1879    -  protein_bind   CAP binding site: CAP binding activates transcription in the presence of cAMP. E. coli catabolite activator protein
   1892..1984    -  CDS            lacI (fragment): lac repressor; lacI; The lac repressor binds to the lac operator to inhibit transcription in E. coli. This inhibition can be relieved by adding lactose or isopropyl-β-D-thiogalactopyranoside (IPTG).
   2167..2755    -  rep_origin     ori: high-copy-number ColE1/pMB1/pBR322/pUC origin of replication
   2926..3786    -  CDS            AmpR: β-lactamase; bla; confers resistance to ampicillin, carbenicillin, and related antibiotics
   3787..3891    -  promoter       AmpR promoter: bla
   3950..4002    -  misc_feature   bom (fragment): basis of mobility region from pBR322
   4157..4536    +  enhancer       CMV enhancer: human cytomegalovirus immediate early enhancer
   4537..4740    +  promoter       CMV promoter: human cytomegalovirus (CMV) immediate early promoter
   4736..4769    +  LTR            5' LTR (truncated) (fragment): truncated 5' long terminal repeat (LTR) from HIV-1
   4785..4803    +  promoter       T7 promoter: promoter for bacteriophage T7 RNA polymerase
   4843..4914    +  CDS            Htr3a (fragment): 5HT3A_MOUSE - Also known as 5ht3, Htr3. Experimental evidence at protein level: Swiss-Prot protein existence level 1. This is one of the several different receptors for 5- hydroxytryptamine (serotonin), a biogenic hormone that functions as a neurotransmitter, a hormone, and a mitogen. This receptor is a ligand- gated ion channel, which when activated causes fast, depolarizing responses in neurons. It is a cation-specific, but otherwise relatively nonselective, ion channel. From Mus musculus (Mouse).
   4969..5514    +  CDS            SNAP-tag®: human O6-alkylguanine-DNA-alkyltransferase variant that forms covalent bonds with benzylguanine derivatives fast-reacting variant, optimized for mammalian expression
   5527..6765    +  CDS            ADRB2: ADRB2_HUMAN - Also known as ADRB2R, B2AR. Experimental evidence at protein level: Swiss-Prot protein existence level 1. Beta-adrenergic receptors mediate the catecholamine-induced activation of adenylate cyclase through the action of G proteins. The beta-2-adrenergic receptor binds epinephrine with an approximately 30- fold greater affinity than it does norepinephrine. From Homo sapiens (Human).
   6862..7091    +  intron         chimeric intron: chimera between introns from adenovirus and immunoglobulin heavy chain genes
>Addgene plasmid #101123 | pSNAPf-ADRβ2 Control Plasmid | addgene full sequence | sequence record 194092 | Addgene NGS Result
CCCTCTCCCTCCCCCCCCCCTAACGTTACTGGCCGAAGCCGCTTGGAATAAGGCCGGTGTGCGTTTGTCT
ATATGTTATTTTCCACCATATTGCCGTCTTTTGGCAATGTGAGGGCCCGGAAACCTGGCCCTGTCTTCTT
GACGAGCATTCCTAGGGGTCTTTCCCCTCTCGCCAAAGGAATGCAAGGTCTGTTGAATGTCGTGAAGGAA
GCAGTTCCTCTGGAAGCTTCTTGAAGACAAACAACGTCTGTAGCGACCCTTTGCAGGCAGCGGAACCCCC
CACCTGGCGACAGGTGCCTCTGCGGCCAAAAGCCACGTGTATAAGATACACCTGCAAAGGCGGCACAACC
CCAGTGCCACGTTGTGAGTTGGATAGTTGTGGAAAGAGTCAAATGGCTCTCCTCAAGCGTATTCAACAAG
GGGCTGAAGGATGCCCAGAAGGTACCCCATTGTATGGGATCTGATCTGGGGCCTCGGTGCACATGCTTTA
CATGTGTTTAGTCGAGGTTAAAAAAACGTCTAGGCCCCCCGAACCACGGGGACGTGGTTTTCCTTTGAAA
AACACGATGATAAGCTTGCCACAACCCGGGATAATTCCTGCAGCCAATATGGGATCGGCCATTGAACAAG
ATGGATTGCACGCAGGTTCTCCGGCCGCTTGGGTGGAGAGGCTATTCGGCTATGACTGGGCACAACAGAC
AATCGGCTGCTCTGATGCCGCCGTGTTCCGGCTGTCAGCGCAGGGGCGCCCGGTTCTTTTTGTCAAGACC
GACCTGTCCGGTGCCCTGAATGAACTGCAGGACGAGGCAGCGCGGCTATCGTGGCTGGCCACGACGGGCG
TTCCTTGCGCAGCTGTGCTCGACGTTGTCACTGAAGCGGGAAGGGACTGGCTGCTATTGGGCGAAGTGCC
GGGGCAGGATCTCCTGTCATCTCACCTTGCTCCTGCCGAGAAAGTATCCATCATGGCTGATGCAATGCGG
CGGCTGCATACGCTTGATCCGGCTACCTGCCCATTCGACCACCAAGCGAAACATCGCATCGAGCGAGCAC
GTACTCGGATGGAAGCCGGTCTTGTCGATCAGGATGATCTGGACGAAGAGCATCAGGGGCTCGCGCCAGC
CGAACTGTTCGCCAGGCTCAAGGCGCGCATGCCCGACGGCGATGATCTCGTCGTGACCCATGGCGATGCC
TGCTTGCCGAATATCATGGTGGAAAATGGCCGCTTTTCTGGATTCATCGACTGTGGCCGGCTGGGTGTGG
CGGACCGCTATCAGGACATAGCGTTGGCTACCCGTGATATTGCTGAAGAGCTTGGCGGCGAATGGGCTGA
CCGCTTCCTCGTGCTTTACGGTATCGCCGCTCCCGATTCGCAGCGCATCGCCTTCTATCGCCTTCTTGAC
GAGTTCTTCTGAGGGGATCAATTCTCTAGATAACTGATCATAATCAGCCATACCACATTTGTAGAGGTTT
TACTTGCTTTAAAAAACCTCCCACACCTCCCCCTGAACCTGAAACATAAAATGAATGCAATTGTTGTTGT
TAACTTGTTTATTGCAGCTTATAATGGTTACAAATAAAGCAATAGCATCACAAATTTCACAAATAAAGCA
TTTTTTTCACTGCATTCTAGTTGTGGTTTGTCCAAACTCATCAATGTATCTTAACGCGTCGAGTGCATTC
TAGTTGTGGTTTGTCCAAACTCATCAATGTATCTTATCATGTCTGTATACCGTCGACCTCTAGCTAGAGC
TTGGCGTAATCATGGTCATAGCTGTTTCCTGTGTGAAATTGTTATCCGCTCACAATTCCACACAACATAC
GAGCCGGAAGCATAAAGTGTAAAGCCTGGGGTGCCTAATGAGTGAGCTAACTCACATTAATTGCGTTGCG
CTCACTGCCCGCTTTCCAGTCGGGAAACCTGTCGTGCCAGCTGCATTAATGAATCGGCCAACGCGCGGGG
AGAGGCGGTTTGCGTATTGGGCGCTCTTCCGCTTCCTCGCTCACTGACTCGCTGCGCTCGGTCGTTCGGC
TGCGGCGAGCGGTATCAGCTCACTCAAAGGCGGTAATACGGTTATCCACAGAATCAGGGGATAACGCAGG
AAAGAACATGTGAGCAAAAGGCCAGCAAAAGGCCAGGAACCGTAAAAAGGCCGCGTTGCTGGCGTTTTTC
CATAGGCTCCGCCCCCCTGACGAGCATCACAAAAATCGACGCTCAAGTCAGAGGTGGCGAAACCCGACAG
GACTATAAAGATACCAGGCGTTTCCCCCTGGAAGCTCCCTCGTGCGCTCTCCTGTTCCGACCCTGCCGCT
TACCGGATACCTGTCCGCCTTTCTCCCTTCGGGAAGCGTGGCGCTTTCTCATAGCTCACGCTGTAGGTAT
CTCAGTTCGGTGTAGGTCGTTCGCTCCAAGCTGGGCTGTGTGCACGAACCCCCCGTTCAGCCCGACCGCT
GCGCCTTATCCGGTAACTATCGTCTTGAGTCCAACCCGGTAAGACACGACTTATCGCCACTGGCAGCAGC
CACTGGTAACAGGATTAGCAGAGCGAGGTATGTAGGCGGTGCTACAGAGTTCTTGAAGTGGTGGCCTAAC
TACGGCTACACTAGAAGAACAGTATTTGGTATCTGCGCTCTGCTGAAGCCAGTTACCTTCGGAAAAAGAG
TTGGTAGCTCTTGATCCGGCAAACAAACCACCGCTGGTAGCGGTGGTTTTTTTGTTTGCAAGCAGCAGAT
TACGCGCAGAAAAAAAGGATCTCAAGAAGATCCTTTGATCTTTTCTACGGGGTCTGACGCTCAGTGGAAC
GAAAACTCACGTTAAGGGATTTTGGTCATGAGATTATCAAAAAGGATCTTCACCTAGATCCTTTTAAATT
AAAAATGAAGTTTTAAATCAATCTAAAGTATATATGAGTAAACTTGGTCTGACAGTTACCAATGCTTAAT
CAGTGAGGCACCTATCTCAGCGATCTGTCTATTTCGTTCATCCATAGTTGCCTGACTCCCCGTCGTGTAG
ATAACTACGATACGGGAGGGCTTACCATCTGGCCCCAGTGCTGCAATGATACCGCGAGACCCACGCTCAC
CGGCTCCAGATTTATCAGCAATAAACCAGCCAGCCGGAAGGGCCGAGCGCAGAAGTGGTCCTGCAACTTT
ATCCGCCTCCATCCAGTCTATTAATTGTTGCCGGGAAGCTAGAGTAAGTAGTTCGCCAGTTAATAGTTTG
CGCAACGTTGTTGCCATTGCTACAGGCATCGTGGTGTCACGCTCGTCGTTTGGTATGGCTTCATTCAGCT
CCGGTTCCCAACGATCAAGGCGAGTTACATGATCCCCCATGTTGTGCAAAAAAGCGGTTAGCTCCTTCGG
TCCTCCGATCGTTGTCAGAAGTAAGTTGGCCGCAGTGTTATCACTCATGGTTATGGCAGCACTGCATAAT
TCTCTTACTGTCATGCCATCCGTAAGATGCTTTTCTGTGACTGGTGAGTACTCAACCAAGTCATTCTGAG
AATAGTGTATGCGGCGACCGAGTTGCTCTTGCCCGGCGTCAATACGGGATAATACCGCGCCACATAGCAG
AACTTTAAAAGTGCTCATCATTGGAAAACGTTCTTCGGGGCGAAAACTCTCAAGGATCTTACCGCTGTTG
AGATCCAGTTCGATGTAACCCACTCGTGCACCCAACTGATCTTCAGCATCTTTTACTTTCACCAGCGTTT
CTGGGTGAGCAAAAACAGGAAGGCAAAATGCCGCAAAAAAGGGAATAAGGGCGACACGGAAATGTTGAAT
ACTCATACTCTTCCTTTTTCAATATTATTGAAGCATTTATCAGGGTTATTGTCTCATGAGCGGATACATA
TTTGAATGTATTTAGAAAAATAAACAAATAGGGGTTCCGCGCACATTTCCCCGAAAAGTGCCACCTGACG
TCGACGGATCGGGAGATCTCCCGATCCCCTATGGTGCACTCTCAGTACAATCTGCTCTGATGCCGCATAG
TTAAGCCAGTATCTGCTCCCTGCTTGTGTGTTGGAGGTCGCTGAGTAGTGCGCGAGCAAAATTTAAGCTA
CAACAAGGCAAGGCTTGACCGACAATTGCATGAAGAATCTGCTTAGGGTTAGGCGTTTTGCGCTGCTTCG
CGATGTACGGGCCAGATATACGCGTTGACATTGATTATTGACTAGTTATTAATAGTAATCAATTACGGGG
TCATTAGTTCATAGCCCATATATGGAGTTCCGCGTTACATAACTTACGGTAAATGGCCCGCCTGGCTGAC
CGCCCAACGACCCCCGCCCATTGACGTCAATAATGACGTATGTTCCCATAGTAACGCCAATAGGGACTTT
CCATTGACGTCAATGGGTGGAGTATTTACGGTAAACTGCCCACTTGGCAGTACATCAAGTGTATCATATG
CCAAGTACGCCCCCTATTGACGTCAATGACGGTAAATGGCCCGCCTGGCATTATGCCCAGTACATGACCT
TATGGGACTTTCCTACTTGGCAGTACATCTACGTATTAGTCATCGCTATTACCATGGTGATGCGGTTTTG
GCAGTACATCAATGGGCGTGGATAGCGGTTTGACTCACGGGGATTTCCAAGTCTCCACCCCATTGACGTC
AATGGGAGTTTGTTTTGGCACCAAAATCAACGGGACTTTCCAAAATGTCGTAACAACTCCGCCCCATTGA
CGCAAATGGGCGGTAGGCGTGTACGGTGGGAGGTCTATATAAGCAGAGCTCTCTGGCTAACTAGAGAACC
CACTGCTTACTGGCTTATCGAAATTAATACGACTCACTATAGGGAGACCCAAGCTTGGTACCGAGCTCGG
ATCGATATCACCATGCGGCTCTGCATCCCGCAGGTGCTGTTGGCCTTGTTCCTTTCCATGCTGACAGGGC
CGGGAGAAGGCAGCGCTAGCGATATCGGCGCGCCAGCATTTAAATCTGTACAGACCGGTGAATTCACCAT
GGACAAAGACTGCGAAATGAAGCGCACCACCCTGGATAGCCCTCTGGGCAAGCTGGAACTGTCTGGGTGC
GAACAGGGCCTGCACCGTATCATCTTCCTGGGCAAAGGAACATCTGCCGCCGACGCCGTGGAAGTGCCTG
CCCCAGCCGCCGTGCTGGGCGGACCAGAGCCACTGATGCAGGCCACCGCCTGGCTCAACGCCTACTTTCA
CCAGCCTGAGGCCATCGAGGAGTTCCCTGTGCCAGCCCTGCACCACCCAGTGTTCCAGCAGGAGAGCTTT
ACCCGCCAGGTGCTGTGGAAACTGCTGAAAGTGGTGAAGTTCGGAGAGGTCATCAGCTACAGCCACCTGG
CCGCCCTGGCCGGCAATCCCGCCGCCACCGCCGCCGTGAAAACCGCCCTGAGCGGAAATCCCGTGCCCAT
TCTGATCCCCTGCCACCGGGTGGTGCAGGGCGACCTGGACGTGGGGGGCTACGAGGGCGGGCTCGCCGTG
AAAGAGTGGCTGCTGGCCCACGAGGGCCACAGACTGGGCAAGCCTGGGCTGGGTCCTGCAGGTACCATGG
GGCAACCCGGGAACGGCAGCGCCTTCTTGCTGGCACCCAATGGAAGCCATGCGCCGGACCACGACGTCAC
GCAGCAAAGGGACGAGGTGTGGGTGGTGGGCATGGGCATCGTCATGTCTCTCATCGTCCTGGCCATCGTG
TTTGGCAATGTGCTGGTCATCACAGCCATTGCCAAGTTCGAGCGTCTGCAGACGGTCACCAACTACTTCA
TCACTTCACTGGCCTGTGCTGATCTGGTCATGGGCCTAGCAGTGGTGCCCTTTGGGGCCGCCCATATTCT
TATGAAAATGTGGACTTTTGGCAACTTCTGGTGCGAGTTTTGGACTTCCATTGATGTGCTGTGCGTCACG
GCCAGCATTGAGACCCTGTGCGTGATCGCAGTGGATCGCTACTTTGCCATTACTTCACCTTTCAAGTACC
AGAGCCTGCTGACCAAGAATAAGGCCCGGGTGATCATTCTGATGGTGTGGATTGTGTCAGGCCTTACCTC
CTTCTTGCCCATTCAGATGCACTGGTACAGGGCCACCCACCAGGAAGCCATCAACTGCTATGCCAATGAG
ACCTGCTGTGACTTCTTCACGAACCAAGCCTATGCCATTGCCTCTTCCATCGTGTCCTTCTACGTTCCCC
TGGTGATCATGGTCTTCGTCTACTCCAGGGTCTTTCAGGAGGCCAAAAGGCAGCTCCAGAAGATTGACAA
ATCTGAGGGCCGCTTCCATGTCCAGAACCTTAGCCAGGTGGAGCAGGATGGGCGGACGGGGCATGGACTC
CGCAGATCTTCCAAGTTCTGCTTGAAGGAGCACAAAGCCCTCAAGACGTTAGGCATCATCATGGGCACTT
TCACCCTCTGCTGGCTGCCCTTCTTCATCGTTAACATTGTGCATGTGATCCAGGATAACCTCATCCGTAA
GGAAGTTTACATCCTCCTAAATTGGATAGGCTATGTCAATTCTGGTTTCAATCCCCTTATCTACTGCCGG
AGCCCAGATTTCAGGATTGCCTTCCAGGAGCTTCTGTGCCTGCGCAGGTCTTCTTTGAAGGCCTATGGCA
ATGGCTACTCCAGCAACGGCAACACAGGGGAGCAGAGTGGATATCACGTGGAACAGGAGAAAGAAAATAA
ACTGCTGTGTGAAGACCTCCCAGGCACGGAAGACTTTGTGGGCCATCAAGGTACTGTGCCTAGCGATAAC
ATTGATTCACAAGGGAGGAATTGTAGTACAAATGACTCACTGCTGTAAGGCGCGCCAGGATCCCTCGAGT
GAGGCGGCCGCATAGATAACTGATCCAGTGTGCTGGAATTAATTCGCTGTCTGCGAGGGCCAGCTGTTGG
GGTGAGTACTCCCTCTCAAAAGCGGGCATGACTTCTGCGCTAAGATTGTCAGTTTCCAAAAACGAGGAGG
ATTTGATATTCACCTGGCCCGCGGTGATGCCTTTGAGGGTGGCCGCGTCCATCTGGTCAGAAAAGACAAT
CTTTTTGTTGTCAAGCTTGAGGTGTGGCAGGCTTGAGATCTGGCCATACACTTGAGTGACAATGACATCC
ACTTTGCCTTTCTCTCCACAGGTGTCCACTCCCAGGTCCAACTGCAGGTCGAGCATGCATCTAGGGCGGC
CAATTCCGCCCCTCTCCCCCCCCC
